Addgene plasmid #76036: ANKK1 gRNA (BRDN0001149403)
Purpose: 3rd generation lentiviral gRNA plasmid targeting human ANKK1
Depositing lab: John Doench & David Root. Depositing organization: Broad Institute. Publication: Optimized sgRNA design to maximize activity and minimize off-target effects of CRISPR-Cas9. Doench JG, Fusi N, Sullender M, Hegde M, Vaimberg EW, Donovan KF, Smith I, Tothova Z, Wilen C, Orchard R, Virgin HW, Listgarten J, Root DE. Nat Biotechnol. 2016 Jan 18. doi: 10.1038/nbt.3437. PubMed 26780180.
Backbone
  Vector backbone: lentiGuide-Puro
  Backbone manufacturer: Zhang Lab (Addgene plasmid # 52963)
  Vector type: Mammalian Expression, Lentiviral, CRISPR
  Selectable markers: Puromycin
Growth in bacteria
  Bacterial resistance: Ampicillin, 100 μg/mL
  Growth temperature: 37°C
  Growth strain: DH5alpha
  Copy number: High Copy
Gene/Insert
  Gene/Insert name: ANKK1 (alt names: ANKK1; NM_178510.1)
  gRNA/shRNA sequence: CGGGACCAAATTCTTACGGT
  Species: H. sapiens (human)
  Entrez Gene: ANKK1 (a.k.a. PKK2, sgK288)
  Promoter: hU6
  Cloning method: Unknown
  Sequencing primers: 5′ U6-F; 3′ pS2-R
Terms and licenses: Academic/Nonprofit Terms; Industry Terms: Not Available to Industry
Depositor comments: The gRNA was designed to target the following Genbank reference sequence(s): NM_178510.1. Note that this plasmid does NOT contain Cas9. It should be used in conjunction with lentiCas9-Blast (Addgene #52962) or otherwise with cell lines already expressing Cas9. Browse the full kinome gRNA library at http://www.addgene.org/pooled-library/broadgpp-human-kinome/ or visit http://www.broadinstitute.org/rnai/public/ for detailed protocols and information.
How to cite: ANKK1 gRNA (BRDN0001149403) was a gift from John Doench & David Root (Addgene plasmid # 76036 ; http://n2t.net/addgene:76036 ; RRID:Addgene_76036)
