[The description below was written by a language model from this plasmid's Addgene catalogue record and pLannotate feature annotations shown in this document.]
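Description:
ANKK1 gRNA (BRDN0001149403) is a third-generation lentiviral CRISPR guide plasmid built on the lentiGuide-Puro backbone, carrying a single guide RNA designed against human ANKK1 (also known as PKK2 or sgK288; reference transcript NM_178510.1). The 8.3 kb plasmid is propagated in E. coli through a high-copy ColE1/pUC-type origin with ampicillin selection from the β-lactamase gene. It also retains an f1 origin, an SV40 origin and remnants of lac and T7/T3 cloning elements from the parental backbone.

The lentiviral transfer cassette begins with an RSV promoter fused to a truncated HIV-1 5' LTR, which makes genomic RNA production in packaging cells independent of Tat. This is followed by the Ψ packaging signal with a partial gag sequence and by the RRE for Rev-dependent nuclear export. It ends in a ΔU3 self-inactivating 3' LTR followed by an SV40 polyadenylation signal. Within this unit, a human U6 RNA polymerase III promoter drives the ANKK1-specific spacer joined to the Streptococcus pyogenes Cas9 guide scaffold. A cPPT/CTS element lies downstream of the guide cassette. A separate EF-1α core promoter with its intron A then expresses puromycin N-acetyltransferase, stabilised by a WPRE, allowing puromycin selection of transduced mammalian cells.

The plasmid does not encode Cas9, so it is meant to be used alongside a separate Cas9 vector such as lentiCas9-Blast or in cells that already express Cas9, typically to disrupt ANKK1. It corresponds to a guide from a human kinome gRNA library associated with work on optimised sgRNA design for higher on-target activity and lower off-target effects.
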