Features (pLannotate 1.2.2; 29 found; start..end, strand, type, name):
     14..80      +  CDS            small t antigen (fragment): SV40 (simian virus 40) small t antigen
    106..317     +  promoter       EF-1α core promoter: core promoter for human elongation factor EF-1α
    318..1256    +  intron         EF-1α intron A: intron upstream of the start codon of human EF-1α
   1278..1877    +  CDS            PuroR (fragment): puromycin N-acetyltransferase; pac from Streptomyces; confers resistance to puromycin
   1893..2481    +  misc_feature   WPRE: woodchuck hepatitis virus posttranscriptional regulatory element
   2532..2551    +  misc_feature   cPPT/CTS (fragment): central polypurine tract and central termination sequence of HIV-1
   2553..2786    +  LTR            3' LTR (ΔU3): self-inactivating 3' long terminal repeat (LTR) from HIV-1
   2864..2985    +  polyA_signal   SV40 poly(A) signal: SV40 polyadenylation signal
   3025..3160    +  rep_origin     SV40 ori: SV40 origin of replication
   3181..3199    -  promoter       T7 promoter: promoter for bacteriophage T7 RNA polymerase
   3207..3362    +  CDS            lacZα (fragment): LacZα fragment of β-galactosidase; lacZ fragment
   3367..3795    +  rep_origin     f1 ori (sequence partly withheld): f1 bacteriophage origin of replication; arrow indicates direction of (+) strand synthesis
   3848..3952    +  promoter       AmpR promoter: bla
   3953..4813    +  CDS            AmpR: β-lactamase; bla; confers resistance to ampicillin, carbenicillin, and related antibiotics
   4984..5572    +  rep_origin     ori: high-copy-number ColE1/pMB1/pBR322/pUC origin of replication
   5755..5847    +  CDS            lacI (fragment): lac repressor; lacI; The lac repressor binds to the lac operator to inhibit transcription in E. coli. This inhibition can be relieved by adding lactose or isopropyl-β-D-thiogalactopyranoside (IPTG).
   5860..5881    +  protein_bind   CAP binding site: CAP binding activates transcription in the presence of cAMP. E. coli catabolite activator protein
   5896..5926    +  promoter       lac promoter: promoter for the E. coli lac operon
   5934..5950    +  protein_bind   lac operator: The lac repressor binds to the lac operator to inhibit transcription in E. coli. This inhibition can be relieved by adding lactose or isopropyl-β-D-thiogalactopyranoside (IPTG). lac repressor encoded by lacI
   5995..6013    +  promoter       T3 promoter: promoter for bacteriophage T3 RNA polymerase
   6041..6267    +  promoter       RSV promoter: Rous sarcoma virus enhancer/promoter
   6268..6448    +  LTR            5' LTR (truncated): truncated 5' long terminal repeat (LTR) from HIV-1
   6495..6620    +  misc_feature   HIV-1 Ψ: packaging signal of human immunodeficiency virus type 1
   6604..6967    +  CDS            HIV-1 gag (fragment): gag protein from human immunodeficiency virus 1; gag
   7113..7346    +  misc_feature   RRE: The Rev response element (RRE) of HIV-1 allows for Rev-dependent mRNA export from the nucleus to the cytoplasm.
   7723..7749    +  CDS            Rev (fragment): human immunodeficiency virus 1 (HIV-1) Rev protein; rev; enhances nuclear export of unspliced and incompletely spliced viral mRNAs
   7753..7993    +  promoter       U6 promoter: RNA polymerase III promoter for human U6 snRNA
   8023..8098    +  misc_RNA       gRNA scaffold: guide RNA scaffold for the Streptococcus pyogenes CRISPR/Cas9 system
   8154..8271    +  misc_feature   cPPT/CTS: central polypurine tract and central termination sequence of HIV-1
>Addgene plasmid #76036 | ANKK1 gRNA (BRDN0001149403) | addgene full sequence | sequence record 185056 | Addgene Assembled Sequence
CCCGGGTGCAAAGATGGATAAAGTTTTAAACAGAGAGGAATCTTTGCAGCTAATGGACCTTCTAGGTCTT
GAAAGGAGTGGGAATTGGCTCCGGTGCCCGTCAGTGGGCAGAGCGCACATCGCCCACAGTCCCCGAGAAG
TTGGGGGGAGGGGTCGGCAATTGATCCGGTGCCTAGAGAAGGTGGCGCGGGGTAAACTGGGAAAGTGATG
TCGTGTACTGGCTCCGCCTTTTTCCCGAGGGTGGGGGAGAACCGTATATAAGTGCAGTAGTCGCCGTGAA
CGTTCTTTTTCGCAACGGGTTTGCCGCCAGAACACAGGTAAGTGCCGTGTGTGGTTCCCGCGGGCCTGGC
CTCTTTACGGGTTATGGCCCTTGCGTGCCTTGAATTACTTCCACCTGGCTGCAGTACGTGATTCTTGATC
CCGAGCTTCGGGTTGGAAGTGGGTGGGAGAGTTCGAGGCCTTGCGCTTAAGGAGCCCCTTCGCCTCGTGC
TTGAGTTGAGGCCTGGCCTGGGCGCTGGGGCCGCCGCGTGCGAATCTGGTGGCACCTTCGCGCCTGTCTC
GCTGCTTTCGATAAGTCTCTAGCCATTTAAAATTTTTGATGACCTGCTGCGACGCTTTTTTTCTGGCAAG
ATAGTCTTGTAAATGCGGGCCAAGATCTGCACACTGGTATTTCGGTTTTTGGGGCCGCGGGCGGCGACGG
GGCCCGTGCGTCCCAGCGCACATGTTCGGCGAGGCGGGGCCTGCGAGCGCGGCCACCGAGAATCGGACGG
GGGTAGTCTCAAGCTGGCCGGCCTGCTCTGGTGCCTGGCCTCGCGCCGCCGTGTATCGCCCCGCCCTGGG
CGGCAAGGCTGGCCCGGTCGGCACCAGTTGCGTGAGCGGAAAGATGGCCGCTTCCCGGCCCTGCTGCAGG
GAGCTCAAAATGGAGGACGCGGCGCTCGGGAGAGCGGGCGGGTGAGTCACCCACACAAAGGAAAAGGGCC
TTTCCGTCCTCAGCCGTCGCTTCATGTGACTCCACGGAGTACCGGGCGCCGTCCAGGCACCTCGATTAGT
TCTCGAGCTTTTGGAGTACGTCGTCTTTAGGTTGGGGGGAGGGGTTTTATGCGATGGAGTTTCCCCACAC
TGAGTGGGTGGAGACTGAAGTTAGGCCAGCTTGGCACTTGATGTAATTCTCCTTGGAATTTGCCCTTTTT
GAGTTTGGATCTTGGTTCATTCTCAAGCCTCAGACAGTGGTTCAAAGTTTTTTTCTTCCATTTCAGGTGT
CGTGACGTACGGCCACCATGACCGAGTACAAGCCCACGGTGCGCCTCGCCACCCGCGACGACGTCCCCAG
GGCCGTACGCACCCTCGCCGCCGCGTTCGCCGACTACCCCGCCACGCGCCACACCGTCGATCCGGACCGC
CACATCGAGCGGGTCACCGAGCTGCAAGAACTCTTCCTCACGCGCGTCGGGCTCGACATCGGCAAGGTGT
GGGTCGCGGACGACGGCGCCGCCGTGGCGGTCTGGACCACGCCGGAGAGCGTCGAAGCGGGGGCGGTGTT
CGCCGAGATCGGCCCGCGCATGGCCGAGTTGAGCGGTTCCCGGCTGGCCGCGCAGCAACAGATGGAAGGC
CTCCTGGCGCCGCACCGGCCCAAGGAGCCCGCGTGGTTCCTGGCCACCGTCGGAGTCTCGCCCGACCACC
AGGGCAAGGGTCTGGGCAGCGCCGTCGTGCTCCCCGGAGTGGAGGCGGCCGAGCGCGCCGGGGTGCCCGC
CTTCCTGGAGACCTCCGCGCCCCGCAACCTCCCCTTCTACGAGCGGCTCGGCTTCACCGTCACCGCCGAC
GTCGAGGTGCCCGAAGGACCGCGCACCTGGTGCATGACCCGCAAGCCCGGTGCCTGAACGCGTTAAGTCG
ACAATCAACCTCTGGATTACAAAATTTGTGAAAGATTGACTGGTATTCTTAACTATGTTGCTCCTTTTAC
GCTATGTGGATACGCTGCTTTAATGCCTTTGTATCATGCTATTGCTTCCCGTATGGCTTTCATTTTCTCC
TCCTTGTATAAATCCTGGTTGCTGTCTCTTTATGAGGAGTTGTGGCCCGTTGTCAGGCAACGTGGCGTGG
TGTGCACTGTGTTTGCTGACGCAACCCCCACTGGTTGGGGCATTGCCACCACCTGTCAGCTCCTTTCCGG
GACTTTCGCTTTCCCCCTCCCTATTGCCACGGCGGAACTCATCGCCGCCTGCCTTGCCCGCTGCTGGACA
GGGGCTCGGCTGTTGGGCACTGACAATTCCGTGGTGTTGTCGGGGAAATCATCGTCCTTTCCTTGGCTGC
TCGCCTGTGTTGCCACCTGGATTCTGCGCGGGACGTCCTTCTGCTACGTCCCTTCGGCCCTCAATCCAGC
GGACCTTCCTTCCCGCGGCCTGCTGCCGGCTCTGCGGCCTCTTCCGCGTCTTCGCCTTCGCCCTCAGACG
AGTCGGATCTCCCTTTGGGCCGCCTCCCCGCGTCGACTTTAAGACCAATGACTTACAAGGCAGCTGTAGA
TCTTAGCCACTTTTTAAAAGAAAAGGGGGGACTGGAAGGGCTAATTCACTCCCAACGAAGACAAGATCTG
CTTTTTGCTTGTACTGGGTCTCTCTGGTTAGACCAGATCTGAGCCTGGGAGCTCTCTGGCTAACTAGGGA
ACCCACTGCTTAAGCCTCAATAAAGCTTGCCTTGAGTGCTTCAAGTAGTGTGTGCCCGTCTGTTGTGTGA
CTCTGGTAACTAGAGATCCCTCAGACCCTTTTAGTCAGTGTGGAAAATCTCTAGCAGTACGTATAGTAGT
TCATGTCATCTTATTATTCAGTATTTATAACTTGCAAAGAAATGAATATCAGAGAGTGAGAGGAACTTGT
TTATTGCAGCTTATAATGGTTACAAATAAAGCAATAGCATCACAAATTTCACAAATAAAGCATTTTTTTC
ACTGCATTCTAGTTGTGGTTTGTCCAAACTCATCAATGTATCTTATCATGTCTGGCTCTAGCTATCCCGC
CCCTAACTCCGCCCATCCCGCCCCTAACTCCGCCCAGTTCCGCCCATTCTCCGCCCCATGGCTGACTAAT
TTTTTTTATTTATGCAGAGGCCGAGGCCGCCTCGGCCTCTGAGCTATTCCAGAAGTAGTGAGGAGGCTTT
TTTGGAGGCCTAGGGACGTACCCAATTCGCCCTATAGTGAGTCGTATTACGCGCGCTCACTGGCCGTCGT
TTTACAACGTCGTGACTGGGAAAACCCTGGCGTTACCCAACTTAATCGCCTTGCAGCACATCCCCCTTTC
GCCAGCTGGCGTAATAGCGAAGAGGCCCGCACCGATCGCCCTTCCCAACAGTTGCGCAGCCTGAATGGCG
AATGGG
[124 nt withheld, positions 3367-3490]
C
[91 nt withheld, positions 3492-3582]
A
[49 nt withheld, positions 3584-3632]
CCTTTGACGTTGGAGTCCACGTTCTTT
[37 nt withheld, positions 3660-3696]
ACCCTATCTCGGTCTATTCTTTTGATTTATAAGGGATTTTGCCGATTTCGGCCTATTGGTTAAAAAATGA
GCTGATTTAACAAAAATTTAACGCGAATTTTAACAAAATATTAACGCTTACAATTTAGGTGGCACTTTTC
GGGGAAATGTGCGCGGAACCCCTATTTGTTTATTTTTCTAAATACATTCAAATATGTATCCGCTCATGAG
ACAATAACCCTGATAAATGCTTCAATAATATTGAAAAAGGAAGAGTATGAGTATTCAACATTTCCGTGTC
GCCCTTATTCCCTTTTTTGCGGCATTTTGCCTTCCTGTTTTTGCTCACCCAGAAACGCTGGTGAAAGTAA
AAGATGCTGAAGATCAGTTGGGTGCACGAGTGGGTTACATCGAACTGGATCTCAACAGCGGTAAGATCCT
TGAGAGTTTTCGCCCCGAAGAACGTTTTCCAATGATGAGCACTTTTAAAGTTCTGCTATGTGGCGCGGTA
TTATCCCGTATTGACGCCGGGCAAGAGCAACTCGGTCGCCGCATACACTATTCTCAGAATGACTTGGTTG
AGTACTCACCAGTCACAGAAAAGCATCTTACGGATGGCATGACAGTAAGAGAATTATGCAGTGCTGCCAT
AACCATGAGTGATAACACTGCGGCCAACTTACTTCTGACAACGATCGGAGGACCGAAGGAGCTAACCGCT
TTTTTGCACAACATGGGGGATCATGTAACTCGCCTTGATCGTTGGGAACCGGAGCTGAATGAAGCCATAC
CAAACGACGAGCGTGACACCACGATGCCTGTAGCAATGGCAACAACGTTGCGCAAACTATTAACTGGCGA
ACTACTTACTCTAGCTTCCCGGCAACAATTAATAGACTGGATGGAGGCGGATAAAGTTGCAGGACCACTT
CTGCGCTCGGCCCTTCCGGCTGGCTGGTTTATTGCTGATAAATCTGGAGCCGGTGAGCGTGGGTCTCGCG
GTATCATTGCAGCACTGGGGCCAGATGGTAAGCCCTCCCGTATCGTAGTTATCTACACGACGGGGAGTCA
GGCAACTATGGATGAACGAAATAGACAGATCGCTGAGATAGGTGCCTCACTGATTAAGCATTGGTAACTG
TCAGACCAAGTTTACTCATATATACTTTAGATTGATTTAAAACTTCATTTTTAATTTAAAAGGATCTAGG
TGAAGATCCTTTTTGATAATCTCATGACCAAAATCCCTTAACGTGAGTTTTCGTTCCACTGAGCGTCAGA
CCCCGTAGAAAAGATCAAAGGATCTTCTTGAGATCCTTTTTTTCTGCGCGTAATCTGCTGCTTGCAAACA
AAAAAACCACCGCTACCAGCGGTGGTTTGTTTGCCGGATCAAGAGCTACCAACTCTTTTTCCGAAGGTAA
CTGGCTTCAGCAGAGCGCAGATACCAAATACTGTTCTTCTAGTGTAGCCGTAGTTAGGCCACCACTTCAA
GAACTCTGTAGCACCGCCTACATACCTCGCTCTGCTAATCCTGTTACCAGTGGCTGCTGCCAGTGGCGAT
AAGTCGTGTCTTACCGGGTTGGACTCAAGACGATAGTTACCGGATAAGGCGCAGCGGTCGGGCTGAACGG
GGGGTTCGTGCACACAGCCCAGCTTGGAGCGAACGACCTACACCGAACTGAGATACCTACAGCGTGAGCT
ATGAGAAAGCGCCACGCTTCCCGAAGGGAGAAAGGCGGACAGGTATCCGGTAAGCGGCAGGGTCGGAACA
GGAGAGCGCACGAGGGAGCTTCCAGGGGGAAACGCCTGGTATCTTTATAGTCCTGTCGGGTTTCGCCACC
TCTGACTTGAGCGTCGATTTTTGTGATGCTCGTCAGGGGGGCGGAGCCTATGGAAAAACGCCAGCAACGC
GGCCTTTTTACGGTTCCTGGCCTTTTGCTGGCCTTTTGCTCACATGTTCTTTCCTGCGTTATCCCCTGAT
TCTGTGGATAACCGTATTACCGCCTTTGAGTGAGCTGATACCGCTCGCCGCAGCCGAACGACCGAGCGCA
GCGAGTCAGTGAGCGAGGAAGCGGAAGAGCGCCCAATACGCAAACCGCCTCTCCCCGCGCGTTGGCCGAT
TCATTAATGCAGCTGGCACGACAGGTTTCCCGACTGGAAAGCGGGCAGTGAGCGCAACGCAATTAATGTG
AGTTAGCTCACTCATTAGGCACCCCAGGCTTTACACTTTATGCTTCCGGCTCGTATGTTGTGTGGAATTG
TGAGCGGATAACAATTTCACACAGGAAACAGCTATGACCATGATTACGCCAAGCGCGCAATTAACCCTCA
CTAAAGGGAACAAAAGCTGGAGCTGCAAGCTTAATGTAGTCTTATGCAATACTCTTGTAGTCTTGCAACA
TGGTAACGATGAGTTAGCAACATGCCTTACAAGGAGAGAAAAAGCACCGTGCATGCCGATTGGTGGAAGT
AAGGTGGTACGATCGTGCCTTATTAGGAAGGCAACAGACGGGTCTGACATGGATTGGACGAACCACTGAA
TTGCCGCATTGCAGAGATATTGTATTTAAGTGCCTAGCTCGATACATAAACGGGTCTCTCTGGTTAGACC
AGATCTGAGCCTGGGAGCTCTCTGGCTAACTAGGGAACCCACTGCTTAAGCCTCAATAAAGCTTGCCTTG
AGTGCTTCAAGTAGTGTGTGCCCGTCTGTTGTGTGACTCTGGTAACTAGAGATCCCTCAGACCCTTTTAG
TCAGTGTGGAAAATCTCTAGCAGTGGCGCCCGAACAGGGACTTGAAAGCGAAAGGGAAACCAGAGGAGCT
CTCTCGACGCAGGACTCGGCTTGCTGAAGCGCGCACGGCAAGAGGCGAGGGGCGGCGACTGGTGAGTACG
CCAAAAATTTTGACTAGCGGAGGCTAGAAGGAGAGAGATGGGTGCGAGAGCGTCAGTATTAAGCGGGGGA
GAATTAGATCGCGATGGGAAAAAATTCGGTTAAGGCCAGGGGGAAAGAAAAAATATAAATTAAAACATAT
AGTATGGGCAAGCAGGGAGCTAGAACGATTCGCAGTTAATCCTGGCCTGTTAGAAACATCAGAAGGCTGT
AGACAAATACTGGGACAGCTACAACCATCCCTTCAGACAGGATCAGAAGAACTTAGATCATTATATAATA
CAGTAGCAACCCTCTATTGTGTGCATCAAAGGATAGAGATAAAAGACACCAAGGAAGCTTTAGACAAGAT
AGAGGAAGAGCAAAACAAAAGTAAGACCACCGCACAGCAAGCGGCCGCTGATCTTCAGACCTGGAGGAGG
AGATATGAGGGACAATTGGAGAAGTGAATTATATAAATATAAAGTAGTAAAAATTGAACCATTAGGAGTA
GCACCCACCAAGGCAAAGAGAAGAGTGGTGCAGAGAGAAAAAAGAGCAGTGGGAATAGGAGCTTTGTTCC
TTGGGTTCTTGGGAGCAGCAGGAAGCACTATGGGCGCAGCGTCAATGACGCTGACGGTACAGGCCAGACA
ATTATTGTCTGGTATAGTGCAGCAGCAGAACAATTTGCTGAGGGCTATTGAGGCGCAACAGCATCTGTTG
CAACTCACAGTCTGGGGCATCAAGCAGCTCCAGGCAAGAATCCTGGCTGTGGAAAGATACCTAAAGGATC
AACAGCTCCTGGGGATTTGGGGTTGCTCTGGAAAACTCATTTGCACCACTGCTGTGCCTTGGAATGCTAG
TTGGAGTAATAAATCTCTGGAACAGATTTGGAATCACACGACCTGGATGGAGTGGGACAGAGAAATTAAC
AATTACACAAGCTTAATACACTCCTTAATTGAAGAATCGCAAAACCAGCAAGAAAAGAATGAACAAGAAT
TATTGGAATTAGATAAATGGGCAAGTTTGTGGAATTGGTTTAACATAACAAATTGGCTGTGGTATATAAA
ATTATTCATAATGATAGTAGGAGGCTTGGTAGGTTTAAGAATAGTTTTTGCTGTACTTTCTATAGTGAAT
AGAGTTAGGCAGGGATATTCACCATTATCGTTTCAGACCCACCTCCCAACCCCGAGGGGACCCAGAGAGG
GCCTATTTCCCATGATTCCTTCATATTTGCATATACGATACAAGGCTGTTAGAGAGATAATTAGAATTAA
TTTGACTGTAAACACAAAGATATTAGTACAAAATACGTGACGTAGAAAGTAATAATTTCTTGGGTAGTTT
GCAGTTTTAAAATTATGTTTTAAAATGGACTATCATATGCTTACCGTAACTTGAAAGTATTTCGATTTCT
TGGCTTTATATATCTTGTGGAAAGGACGAAACACCGCGGGACCAAATTCTTACGGTGTTTTAGAGCTAGA
AATAGCAAGTTAAAATAAGGCTAGTCCGTTATCAACTTGAAAAAGTGGCACCGAGTCGGTGCTTTTTTAA
GCTTGGCGTAACTAGATCTTGAGACAAATGGCAGTATTCATCCACAATTTTAAAAGAAAAGGGGGGATTG
GGGGGTACAGTGCAGGGGAAAGAATAGTAGACATAATAGCAACAGACATACAAACTAAAGAATTACAAAA
ACAAATTACAAAAATTCAAAATTTTCGGGTTTATTACAGGGACAGCAGAGATCCACTTTGGCGCCGGCTC
GAGGGGG
