>Addgene plasmid #76036 | ANKK1 gRNA (BRDN0001149403) | depositor partial sequence | sequence record 143496 | Target Sequence
CGGGACCAAATTCTTACGGT
