>Addgene plasmid #76036 | ANKK1 gRNA (BRDN0001149403) | addgene partial sequence | sequence record 185055 | hU6-F
AGAAAGTAATAATTTCTTGGGTAGTTTGCAGTTTTAAAATTATGTTTTAAAATGGACTATCATATGCTTA
CCGTAACTTGAAAGTATTTCGATTTCTTGGCTTTATATATCTTGTGGAAAGGACGAAACACCGCGGGACC
AAATTCTTACGGTGTTTTAGAGCTAGAAATAGCAAGTTAAAATAAGGCTAGTCCGTTATCAACTTGAAAA
AGTGGCACCGAGTCGGTGCTTTTTTAAGCTTGGCGTAACTAGATCTTGAGACAAATGGCAGTATTCATCC
ACAATTTTAAAAGAAAAGGGGGGATTGGGGGGTACAGTGCAGGGGAAAGAATAGTAGACATAATAGCAAC
AGACATACAAACTAAAGAATTACAAAAACAAATTACAAAAATTCAAAATTTTCGGGTTTATTACAGGGAC
AGCAGAGATCCACTTTGGCGCCGGCTCGAGGGGGCCCGGGTGCAAAGATGGATAAAGTTTTAAACAGAGA
GGAATCTTTGCAGCTAATGGACCTTCTAGGTCTTGAAAGGAGTGGGAATTGGCTCCGGTGCCCGTCAGTG
GGCAGAGCGC
